>Addgene plasmid #200860 | pSCT400: pHelper(AjTn6022)_QF-separated_TniQ-K348D | addgene full sequence | sequence record 399462 | Addgene NGS Result
TTTACACTTTATGCTTCCGGCTCGTATGTTGGTCGACGTGGAGATATACCATGTTTAACTTTAATAAGGA
GATATACATGAAAAGAATCAGTGATGAATATTCCCCAGTTAGGAAATCCCAAACTGTATATGGGAGTATT
TCAGTAAATTATGCTTTTAGAGGGGAAAAGACGATTTGGTGTGAATCTACTCTTGAGCGTGATTTTTTGA
TTAGGCAAGAATTCAATAGCAATGTCATAGATATCGTAAGCCAGCCTATTACCATCCCATATATAACAGA
GTTGGGTAATGAATCCACTTATACTCCTGATTTCCTCGTACAGTTTTCCAGTGCAAATTGTGGTGATTTT
GAGGAAATTCCCTGTCCACTGTTAATAGAAATAAAACCTAGAAAGAAACTTATAGAAGATTGGGATAAAT
TAAAGCCAAAATTTAAGGCGGCTCATACTTTTGCTAAAGAAAAAGGTTGGAAATTCAAGATTATAAATGA
ATCAAGGTTATATGATCAGTATTGGGAAAATATTAATTTTTTGAAAAGATTTAGACGTTCTCATGTGGAT
GTCTATGATGAACAAACTTTAATTGAGACTTTAGATAGTCTTGGTCAATCGACTATTAATCAATTACCGG
CACATATTTTTAAGGATAAAACTAATATTCTTCGAGGTATTCATCAAGTATGGGCATTGGTCGCAAAACG
AAAAATCATGTGTGATTTATATTGCCCCTTAACAGCAGAGACGGTGATTTGGACAAATCAAGATGATGTG
CTTACAAGGAGATTTTTAAATGGTTCAGACTGATACTGTAAGTATTGACCGAAGTCGGATCATACTCAAA
CCAAATGTAATTGTTAAGTATGAAGGGCAACCGTATAAGATTGCTAATGTTTTGAATGCCAACGATATCG
TGATTTCTAGTTTAGATTCTGTGCGTTGTTTACAAGTAAGTGCAGATTCTCTACAAGTATTTGAAGCTGA
AAATAACCAAACTAAAGATATAAATAAAGGTGATTGGGATATTACGCATGAAGCGTGGAAAATAGCTTTA
CATCGTTATGAAATCATCAAGCCGTTGATTAAGTATTCAACAACCGAATTAGTCGAGCAACGAGCAAGTG
AATATGGCATTAACCGTTCCACCTTATGGAAATGGTTAAAAGATTTTAGAGAAAATAATTCTATCTTAGT
GTTAGTTCCTAAAAAGAGAGGTTGGACGACCAAGAAGTCTAGGTTGTCTCCTCAAATTATGAATATTATT
AACCAAGGTATTCAAGAGGAATATCTCAATGCCAGAAAGCCTAGTATTGCAAAAACTATAGATTTTATTA
AAGCAGAATGTTCTCGCCTTAAACTAGAAGCACCCCATGACAATTCAATTCGTAGAAAAATAGAAGCATT
AAACGATTATATGGTGATTAAGGCTCGTCATGGTTCTAAAGCAGCACAAGATAAGTATGCATCTGCTGCT
GGTGAGTTTCCTAATGCTGATTATCCCTTGGCATATGTACAGGTAGACCACACTCCACTAGATATTGAAA
TTGTTGATGATGAATTTAGAGAGGCGATTGGACGACCATTTCTAACATTAGCTATTGATATAAATACTCG
AATGGTGGTCGGTTATTACTTGTCCTTAGAAGCCCCCAGTGCAACATCTGTTGCCATGTGTATTGCTTCC
AGTATTTTGTCAAAAAAACGGAAGCTAATTGAATTGGATATAGATGCTGATTGGCAAGTTGAAGGTCTTA
TGGATTCTATACATACAGATAATGGTCCTGACTTTAGAACTAACCATATCAGTCGAGCTTGCTTAAAATA
TGGGATTCATTGGGAGTTTCGTCCGATTGGTGGGGCAAGGTTTGGTGGACATATCGAACGTTTGATTGGT
GTTGTTAACATTGAAATGCACATCTTGGATGGTACAACCTTCTCGAATATCCAAGAACGTGGAACCTATA
ATTCAGCAGGTCATGCCTGTATGACACTAAAAGAACTAGAATATTATATTGTTTATTGGATCACTAAAGT
TTATCACCAAAAGAAACACTCCAAACTCGGTATGTCACCTTTACAGAAGTGGCAAGATGGTGTTTGGGGA
ACAAAAACTAGTGTTGGAACAGGTTTAAAAGAGAGAGTTTCGGATGAAGATACATTATTTATTGATTTCC
TTCCCGAATTTGAATCAACAATTCAACGTGTAGGTGTACAGAAAGACAATCTATTTTATTTTGCTGATTG
TTTACGACAATGGGTTAATTGTGTTGATCCCGAAGATGTAAATAAAAAGAGAAAAAAGAAATTTTTGTTT
AAACGTGATCCAAGGGATATTTCTCTTATTTGGTTTTATGAACCTCTGTCCAATACATATTTTAAAGTGC
CTACTGCTAAGCGAGAAATACCACCAATTAGCTTATTTGAATACAAACAAGTGCAGAAATATCTTCGTGG
CGAGCAACATGATAATCAAAATCAGGATGAGATTTATCAGGCAATTCTTCATTTACGAGAGCAATTGAAA
CAATCCCGTAGTCTGACTCGGAAGCAACGGAGAGTAAATCAACGTAAAAAGGAAAATGCAAAAGCAACAC
ATCATTTATCTGTAAAAAATGAACCTGAAAAACCATCTATTGTCGAAAACAGTGTTCAGCCGACTAATGA
TTTATGGAGTATTCCATTGACGGCATTTGAAGATTTAAGGGGATAATAATGCAAAAATATGAACATCTTG
CAGATGATGTACTTGAAGTCATGTCTCTAAGTGATAGTGATCGTATCAATATTTTATTTTCTGATCGTTG
GATTGGTTATAAAAAAGCGGTCACTATTTTGGATACTTTAACTGATCTGTTGAATCGCCCTAGGAAGCTT
CGCCCAGAATGTTTATTGATTGTGGGTGATTCTAATATGGGTAAAACGACCATTATCCACGAATTCACAA
AGCAGCATTACACCAAAACAGTGAATGACATAGATATGGAGCTGCTGTCTGTAAAAAAACCTGTTTTAAC
CATATTAGCCCCTGCTAAAGCGAATGTAAAAGAATTCTATATCAATATATTGAATCATTTCTTTGTCCCA
TTTCGTCCTACTGATCCTGAAGCAAAGTTACGGAATCAAGCTGTCCATCTAATGCGGAAGTATGAAACAA
AAATGTTGATTATTGATGAAATCCATAATTGTTTAACAGGTTCTACCAAACTTCTTTCCGAAGTGATGAA
TACCTTAAAGAATCTAAGTAATGATCTAAGTCTGAATATCGTTGGCGTCGGTACTCGTGAAGCAGTTACG
ATTCTACATACCGATGCTCAATATGCAAGCCGTTTTGATGTAGCAATGTTGCCTAAATGGGAACTGAATC
AGGATTTTCTAAGACTATTATTAAGTTATGTACGATTATTGCCTTTAAAGAAACGTTCTGATCTAGCATC
TCAAAGACTTGCCACCCTTATATTTGAAATTTCAGGTGGGAATTTTGGTGACTTAAACAGATTGTTGATT
GAGTGTGCTAAAGAGGCAATCGTAAAAGGTAATGAAGAAATTACCGAAGAAATTGTTAATAAATTTAAAT
GGCTTAAACCAACCGAGGGTATGAGGAATATTAGAAATATAAATCTTAACATGGTTTAGGTATTCTACTT
TTCATAGGAAAATAGCCATGCACCAAGTAGAACAACGTTGGTATATTCGTACCCCTATTCAAGAGGGTGA
AGTATTTTCCTCTTGGCTCATACGTTCTGCTTTGGATTTAGGCTGCTCACCATTAACTTTAGTGAATCTT
TTGTGGGAAAAATGGAGAGGATTAACGATAGATATTGATCGTGGGTTAAATGAAGAAAAATTAGACATAT
TGTTAAATCATTGTTTTGTGGAACAGCATGAAGTTCAGAAAACTATGTTAAGCAGTTATTTCCCTGCTTT
GATTCCAAAAAATTATAACAAAAATCAGCGTATTCCTTGGATATTGGCTCTAGGTATTCGAAATCGTTCA
AATGTGTCAGGTCGTCAAATTTGTACGCAATGTCTAAGTTCTACCCATACACCACCATATTTGCGTATCA
AGTGGCGTATGGGGTGGCATAGTGGCTGTGATATTCATAAAACCATATTAATAGATCATTGTCCTCAATG
CAGAATCACATTACAACCTATAAAAATTGATATAGAGCATGGATCATTAGCAATTTGTACTTCATGCTAT
GCTGATTTAAGTACACTCATTCAACGTCCAGTAGAAACGGATGCATTAAGATTTCAGCATCAAGCTGATC
AGGTCTTAGAGTCACAATTTGGGCGATATAACCAAAAGGATATTTCATCAATAGAGTGGTTTGAGATTGC
TCGTATATGGTTAAGTTTTATTCGATCCCCTTTAAATATGAAGAGTCCTAACCTTTTGCAAATGTTTGAA
AGTCTTAATATTGATTTAAATATAGATTATCCTATTACACCAGTAGCCTTTGAATTTCTGTCTGTTCAGG
AGCGTGAAAAATTATTATCAATTTTAAATAAAATCATGGCATTACCTTGTGATTTATTTGTTGATCGCTC
TTTAGAATATCATGTAAGTCATTCTTATTTTTGGGATAAAAGAAAAAAACTGCCTACGCAGCTTCAACTA
ATGAAAGATAAAATGTTGAAGCCAATTAAGATTATTTTGCCGAAAGATAACGCCATAGCCATGAGTAAAC
CCAAATCTGATAAAAGTGTACAACGGAAGTGGTTAAGGCTATTGAGAAAGCTACAGAAAGGGGGGAACAG
GTGAAAAGAGGAGAAAGGATCTATGGTGAAAGCGATTGAAAAAGCGACCGAACGTGGAGAACAAGTTACT
TTAGCTCAATTTTCCCATAAAGAAGGCTGTAGTGGTTGTGACAGGGCTGATATAGATAAATTCAAAAAAA
GATATAAGGGCGATAAGTATTGTTCAACTTGTTATGCCCGAATTTTTAAAAAAAGAGCTTGTCCAAAATG
TGGTGAATATGCCAGATTGCCAAAAAATGATGATCAAGCAATTTGTAATGAATGCATCAAAAAACAGCCT
TGTATTCGCTGTAATCAAACTAAGAAGCCGATAGGGACACTCACCGAATATGGTGTGGTTTGTAATAGCT
GTTCTGTTTATTTTCGCCCAATTGAGCGTTGTGAGAGGTGTGATACACCATCACAAAAATTGACACATAT
TTCACGATTTGGTGATGATTTAAGGGTATGTCCCAAATGCTCTACTAGAGATTATGAAACATGTCCCTCT
TGTCATAAATATCGCTTATTAGAGCAAGATGATACAGGAGCTAAGATTTGTAAAAAATGTAGGAATAACG
CCAAAAAGAAATGCAAGCAATGTGATGTCTTGATACCAGCAGGCTGTCCTGATCTATGTAACAACTGTTA
CTGGCATAAGAATCTATGGGAGAAAGCTAGACGAAATATTAAAGCATTCCAATCCCAACACTTACAGGCT
CAATATGAGCAATATTTAATTTGGTTAGAAGATGAGGTTGGTGCAAATAAAGCAGCACTGTATATCAATA
AACATACCCATTTTTTTATCAAAACTGAAGAATTATGGCTTGATGCAATTCCTACAGCAGAACAGTTATT
GGCTGTTTTAAGAACCAGTGGACTTAGAAAATTTGAGTTGGTTGCATCTTGGCTAGATGAAGCCCATCAC
ATTAAGGTTGCATTAGAGGATAAAGACTTTTGCTCTCAACAGGATCAGATAGAAAAACTGATTTCAAGCC
TTCCTCACCCCTCTACTGCTTATGATGTGGTTATATCTTATAAAGATGAGCTTGATATAAAAATGAAAGA
TGGAAAGACCAGTATCCGGTCCATAAAACTGGCAATAAAGCCTGCGGTTGCTCTTATGCACTATGTTTGT
GCATCGGGAGCTACATTACCTAATTTAAACCATATAAAAGCCTATCTTATCGACTTTTCTGGTCAGGCTG
CTGCACTAACAGGGTTCATTAATTTTTTGAATAAAAATTTTGATACATCTATAGACTATTTGGCTTTTAA
AAAATCAAAAAATTTCAATGAAAAACGAAAAAATAAAGTAGAAAAAGAAATTGTCCAATGGGTGGATAAG
CCTTTGGAGAATAAGGAAGATGTATTAAATTGGGTGAAGAATGGGCTAAGATATTTTCATAATGTATCTT
ATGTGGAGTCTCTAAAAGTCAAATTTGAGATGATTACAGAAGCTGATGATGGATATGAAATTTTATTGCA
GAATCATTCTTATTGGTTGCCAAAAAACACAGGAGATTTAAAAAGATAGTTTTTTTGTGATTATACTGTG
CTATTTCAAGCTAATTTATTGTACAAGTTGGTTTGTTTATCTAATTCTTCTAAAAGAACTGTCCATAACA
ATATGGGGCAGGCTGCTGCCACCGCTGAGCAATAACCTAGGCTGCTGCCACCGCTGAGCAATAACTAGCA
TAACCCCTTGGGGCCTCTAAACGGGTCTTGAGGGGTTTTTTGCTGAAACCTCAGGCATTTGAGAAGCACA
CGGTCACACTGCTTCCGGTAGTCAATAAACCGGTAAACCAGCAATAGACATAAGCGGCTATTTAACGACC
CTGCCCTGAACCGACGACCGGGTCATCGTGGCCGGATCTTGCGGCCCCTCGGCTTGAACGAATTGTTAGA
CATTATTTGCCGACTACCTTGGTGATCTCGCCTTTCACGTAGTGGACAAATTCTTCCAACTGATCTGCGC
GCGAGGCCAAGCGATCTTCTTCTTGTCCAAGATAAGCCTGTCTAGCTTCAAGTATGACGGGCTGATACTG
GGCCGGCAGGCGCTCCATTGCCCAGTCGGCAGCGACATCCTTCGGCGCGATTTTGCCGGTTACTGCGCTG
TACCAAATGCGGGACAACGTAAGCACTACATTTCGCTCATCGCCAGCCCAGTCGGGCGGCGAGTTCCATA
GCGTTAAGGTTTCATTTAGCGCCTCAAATAGATCCTGTTCAGGAACCGGATCAAAGAGTTCCTCCGCCGC
TGGACCTACCAAGGCAACGCTATGTTCTCTTGCTTTTGTCAGCAAGATAGCCAGATCAATGTCGATCGTG
GCTGGCTCGAAGATACCTGCAAGAATGTCATTGCGCTGCCATTCTCCAAATTGCAGTTCGCGCTTAGCTG
GATAACGCCACGGAATGATGTCGTCGTGCACAACAATGGTGACTTCTACAGCGCGGAGAATCTCGCTCTC
TCCAGGGGAAGCCGAAGTTTCCAAAAGGTCGTTGATCAAAGCTCGCCGCGTTGTTTCATCAAGCCTTACG
GTCACCGTAACCAGCAAATCAATATCACTGTGTGGCTTCAGGCCGCCATCCACTGCGGAGCCGTACAAAT
GTACGGCCAGCAACGTCGGTTCGAGATGGCGCTCGATGACGCCAACTACCTCTGATAGTTGAGTCGATAC
TTCGGCGATCACCGCTTCCCTCATACTCTTCCTTTTTCAATATTATTGAAGCATTTATCAGGGTTATTGT
CTCATGAGCGGATACATATTTGAATGTATTTAGAAAAATAAACAAATAGCTAGCTCACTCGGTCGCTACG
CTCCGGGCGTGAGACTGCGGCGGGCGCTGCGGACACATACAAAGTTACCCACAGATTCCGTGGATAAGCA
GGGGACTAACATGTGAGGCAAAACAGCAGGGCCGCGCCGGTGGCGTTTTTCCATAGGCTCCGCCCTCCTG
CCAGAGTTCACATAAACAGACGCTTTTCCGGTGCATCTGTGGGAGCCGTGAGGCTCAACCATGAATCTGA
CAGTACGGGCGAAACCCGACAGGACTTAAAGATCCCCACCGTTTCCGGCGGGTCGCTCCCTCTTGCGCTC
TCCTGTTCCGACCCTGCCGTTTACCGGATACCTGTTCCGCCTTTCTCCCTTACGGGAAGTGTGGCGCTTT
CTCATAGCTCACACACTGGTATCTCGGCTCGGTGTAGGTCGTTCGCTCCAAGCTGGGCTGTAAGCAAGAA
CTCCCCGTTCAGCCCGACTGCTGCGCCTTATCCGGTAACTGTTCACTTGAGTCCAACCCGGAAAAGCACG
GTAAAACGCCACTGGCAGCAGCCATTGGTAACTGGGAGTTCGCAGAGGATTTGTTTAGCTAAACACGCGG
TTGCTCTTGAAGTGTGCGCCAAAGTCCGGCTACACTGGAAGGACAGATTTGGTTGCTGTGCTCTGCGAAA
GCCAGTTACCACGGTTAAGCAGTTCCCCAACTGACTTAACCTTCGATCAAACCACCTCCCCAGGTGGTTT
TTTCGTTTACAGGGCAAAAGATTACGCGCAGAAAAAAAGGATCTCAAGAAGATCCTTTGATCTTTTCTAC
TGAACCGCTCTAGATTTCAGTGCAATTTATCTCTTCAAATGTAGCACCTGAAGTCAGCCCCATACGATAT
AAGTTGTAATTCTCATGTTAGTCATGCCCCGCGCCCACCGGAAGGAGCTGACTGGGTTGAAGGCTCTCAA
GGGCATCGGTCGAGATCCCGGTGCCTAATGAGTGAGCTAACTTACATTAATTGCGTTGCGC
Features (pLannotate 1.2.2; 11 found; start..end, strand, type, name):
      1..31      +  promoter       lac promoter: promoter for the E. coli lac operon
     52..72      +  RBS            RBS (fragment): efficient ribosome binding site from bacteriophage T7 gene 10 (Olins and Rangwala, 1989)
    923..940     +  3'UTR          polyhedrin 3' UTR (fragment): 3' UTR from the Autographa californica nucleopolyhedrovirus polyhedrin gene (Suzuki et al., 2006)
   6381..6398    +  CDS            SET1 (fragment): solubility-enhancement tag derived from T7 phage gene 10B
   6410..6427    +  CDS            SET1 (fragment): solubility-enhancement tag derived from T7 phage gene 10B
   6435..6482    +  terminator     T7 terminator: transcription terminator for bacteriophage T7 RNA polymerase
   6653..7444    -  CDS            SmR: aminoglycoside adenylyltransferase (Murphy, 1985); aadA; confers resistance to spectinomycin and streptomycin
   7445..7536    -  promoter       AmpR promoter: bla
   7584..8322    -  rep_origin     CloDF13 ori: Plasmids containing the CloDF13 (CDF) origin of replication can be propagated in E. coli cells that contain additional plasmids with compatible origins.
   8419..8483    -  CDS            TcR (fragment): tetracycline efflux protein; tet; confers resistance to tetracycline
   8498..8519    -  protein_bind   CAP binding site: CAP binding activates transcription in the presence of cAMP. E. coli catabolite activator protein
