[The description below was written by a language model from this plasmid's Addgene catalogue record and pLannotate feature annotations shown in this document.]
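Description:
pSCT400: pHelper(AjTn6022)_QF-separated_TniQ-K348D is a bacterial expression "helper" plasmid built on the pCDFDuet-1 backbone for inducible production of the proteins of AjTn6022, a Tn6022-type, Tn7-like transposon from Acinetobacter johnsonii. It replicates in E. coli from the CloDF13 (CDF) origin, a low-copy replicon compatible with other common origins, so the helper can coexist with additional plasmids in one cell. Selection is by spectinomycin through the aadA (SmR) aminoglycoside adenylyltransferase gene, annotated here downstream of an AmpR-type promoter.

The annotated expression unit begins with a CAP binding site and lac promoter, followed by a fragment of the strong phage T7 gene 10 ribosome binding site, and ends with a T7 terminator about 6.4 kb downstream. The large region between them carries almost no automated annotation and presumably holds the AjTn6022 coding sequences, assembled by Gibson cloning. The record does not itemise which transposon genes are present or their order. The short hits within or near this stretch (polyhedrin 3' UTR, SET1 tag and TcR fragments) span only a few dozen bases at most and are probably incidental matches rather than functional parts. No lacI gene is annotated, so the source of repressor for lac-based induction is not stated.

The name indicates a variant in which the "Q" and "F" components are separated, which may mean TniQ and an associated target-selector protein expressed as distinct units, though the record does not explain this. It also carries a K348D substitution in TniQ. The construct fits mutational analysis of target selection in Tn7-family transposons, the subject of the associated study.
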