Addgene plasmid #200860: pSCT400: pHelper(AjTn6022)_QF-separated_TniQ-K348D
Purpose: Inducible expression of AjTn6022 proteins.
Depositing lab: Feng Zhang. Depositing organization: Broad Institute. Publication: Modularity and diversity of target selectors in Tn7 transposons. Faure G, Saito M, Benler S, Peng I, Wolf YI, Strecker J, Altae-Tran H, Neumann E, Li D, Makarova KS, Macrae RK, Koonin EV, Zhang F. Mol Cell. 2023 Jun 15;83(12):2122-2136.e10. doi: 10.1016/j.molcel.2023.05.013. Epub 2023 Jun 1. PubMed 37267947.
Backbone
  Vector backbone: pCDFDuet-1
  Vector type: Bacterial Expression
Growth in bacteria
  Bacterial resistance: Spectinomycin, 50 μg/mL
  Growth temperature: 37°C
  Growth strain: NEB Stable
  Copy number: Low Copy
Gene/Insert
  Gene/Insert name: AjTn6022
  Species: Acinetobacter johnsonii
  Mutation: TniQ-K348D
  Cloning method: Gibson Cloning
Terms and licenses: Academic/Nonprofit Terms; Industry Terms: Not Available to Industry
How to cite: pSCT400: pHelper(AjTn6022)_QF-separated_TniQ-K348D was a gift from Feng Zhang (Addgene plasmid # 200860 ; http://n2t.net/addgene:200860 ; RRID:Addgene_200860)
